Addgene plasmid #237533: pTA7001-VirPWT4-GFP
Purpose: Expression in Nicotiana benthamiana
Depositing lab: Gitta Coaker. Depositing organization: University of California, Davis. Publication: Wheat tandem kinase RWT4 directly binds a fungal effector to activate defense. Sung YC, Li Y, Bernasconi Z, Baik S, Asuke S, Keller B, Fahima T, Coaker G. Nat Genet. 2025 Apr 14. doi: 10.1038/s41588-025-02162-w. PubMed 40229601.
Backbone
  Vector backbone: pTA7005
  Vector type: Plant Expression
Growth in bacteria
  Bacterial resistance: Kanamycin, 50 μg/mL
  Growth temperature: 37°C
  Growth strain: DH5alpha
  Copy number: Low Copy
Gene/Insert
  Gene/Insert name: VirPwt4
  Species: Magnaporthe oryzae
  Cloning method: Gateway Cloning
Terms and licenses: Academic/Nonprofit Terms; Industry Terms: Not Available to Industry
Depositor comments: Please visit https://doi.org/10.1101/2024.04.30.591956 for bioRxiv preprint.
How to cite: pTA7001-VirPWT4-GFP was a gift from Gitta Coaker (Addgene plasmid # 237533 ; http://n2t.net/addgene:237533 ; RRID:Addgene_237533)
