[The description below was written by a language model from this plasmid's Addgene catalogue record and pLannotate feature annotations shown in this document.]
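Description:
pTA7001-VirPWT4-GFP is a low-copy binary plant expression plasmid of about 15.3 kb, built for expression in Nicotiana benthamiana. The catalogue lists the backbone as pTA7005 although the plasmid name says pTA7001, a discrepancy the record does not explain. Outside the T-DNA, the plasmid carries broad-host-range IncP replication functions (oriV with the trfA replication protein) plus oriT and traJ for mobilisation. This arrangement suits maintenance in both E. coli and Agrobacterium. Bacterial selection is by kanamycin (KanR). Fragments of tetracycline resistance genes, an IS1 element and a partial ColE1-type origin appear to be backbone remnants.

Between the nopaline-type left and right border repeats lies a glucocorticoid-inducible two-component system. A CaMV 35S promoter drives a chimeric transcription factor made of the GAL4 DNA-binding domain, the VP16 activation domain and the rat glucocorticoid receptor (Nr3c1) fragment, terminated by the pea rbcS-E9 terminator. Such a fusion stays inactive until a glucocorticoid ligand such as dexamethasone is supplied. It then binds the six GAL4 UAS repeats placed upstream of a minimal 35S promoter. That promoter reads through attB1 into the Gateway-cloned insert, VirPwt4 from Magnaporthe oryzae. The insert is not itself annotated, but it should occupy the interval spanning the sequence origin between attB1 and the GFP coding sequence. The GFP is annotated as yEGFP and sits on the same strand, giving a C-terminal fusion followed by attB2 and a pea rbcS-3A fragment that probably supplies the terminator. A NOS promoter–HygR–NOS terminator cassette provides hygromycin selection in plants. The associated publication concerns recognition of a fungal effector by the wheat tandem kinase RWT4, so inducible expression of a GFP-tagged effector in leaves fits that work.
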