Features (pLannotate 1.2.2; 38 found; start..end, strand, type, name):
     57..773     +  CDS            yEGFP: yEGFP is a fluorescent protein published in 1997.
    774..798     -  protein_bind   attB2: mutant version of attB; recombination site for the Gateway® BP reaction BP Clonase™
    848..871     +  CDS            2xFLAG (fragment): two tandem FLAG® epitope tags
    897..977     +  CDS            RBCS.3A (fragment): RBS3_PEA - Experimental evidence at protein level: Swiss-Prot protein existence level 1. RuBisCO catalyzes two reactions: the carboxylation of D- ribulose 1,5-bisphosphate, the primary event in carbon dioxide fixation, as well as the oxidative fragmentation of the pentose substrate. Both reactions occur simultaneously and in competition at the same active site. Although the small subunit is not catalytic it is essential for maximal activity (Probable). Binds to abscisic acid (ABA); only half of the possible binding sites are occupied in the crystal; and there are indications this is a low affi
   1397..1649    -  terminator     NOS terminator: nopaline synthase terminator and poly(A) signal
   1702..2712    -  CDS            HygR: aminoglycoside phosphotransferase from E. coli; aph(4)-Ia; confers resistance to hygromycin
   2764..2947    -  promoter       NOS promoter: nopaline synthase promoter NOS promoter
   3108..3404    -  terminator     E9 terminator (fragment): terminator and polyadenylation signal from the pea rbcS-E9 gene
   3434..4264    -  CDS            Nr3c1 (fragment): GCR_RAT - Also known as Grl. Experimental evidence at protein level: Swiss-Prot protein existence level 1. [Isoform A]: Has transcriptional activation and repression activity. Mediates glucocorticoid-induced apoptosis. Promotes accurate chromosome segregation during mitosis. May act as a tumor suppressor. May play a negative role in adipogenesis through the regulation of lipolytic and antilipogenic gene expression. From Rattus norvegicus (Rat).
   4271..4504    -  CDS            VP16 AD: transcriptional activation domain of herpes simplex virus protein VP16 (Triezenberg et al., 1988; Cousens et al., 1989); UL48
   4514..4732    -  CDS            GAL4 DNA binding domain (fragment): DNA binding domain of the GAL4 transcriptional activator; Saccharomyces cerevisiae GAL4 (truncated)
   4770..5111    -  promoter       CaMV 35S promoter: strong constitutive promoter from cauliflower mosaic virus
   5626..5650    +  misc_feature   RB T-DNA repeat: right border repeat from nopaline C58 T-DNA
   5760..6009    -  CDS            TcR (fragment): tetracycline efflux protein; tetA; confers resistance to tetracycline
   6115..6765    +  CDS            TetR: tetracycline resistance regulatory protein; tetR
   7124..7314    -  rep_origin     ori (fragment): high-copy-number ColE1/pMB1/pBR322/pUC origin of replication
   7446..7555    +  oriT           oriT: incP origin of transfer
   7588..7959    +  CDS            traJ: oriT-recognizing protein; traJ
   8096..8727    +  rep_origin     oriV: incP origin of replication
   8791..9066    +  CDS            klaC (fragment): KLAC_ECOLX - Also known as telB. Protein predicted: Swiss-Prot protein existence level 4. Belongs to the kla operon, which is associated with cryptic tellurite resistance, and IncW plasmid fertility inhibition. From Escherichia coli.
   9262..9411    +  CDS            satA (fragment): STA_BACSU - Also known as yyaR. Experimental evidence at protein level: Swiss-Prot protein existence level 1. Involved in resistance to streptothricin, a broad-spectrum antibiotic produced by streptomycetes. Detoxifies streptothricin via acetylation of the beta amino group of the first beta-lysyl moiety of streptothricin. From Bacillus subtilis (strain 168).
   9420..10187   -  mobile_element IS1: prokaryotic transposable element IS1
  10379..11173   +  CDS            KanR: aminoglycoside phosphotransferase; aphA-3; confers resistance to kanamycin
  11472..12620   +  CDS            trfA: trans-acting replication protein that binds to and activates oriV
  12644..12707   +  CDS            TetR (fragment): tetracycline resistance regulatory protein; tetR
  14216..14240   +  misc_feature   LB T-DNA repeat: left border repeat from nopaline C58 T-DNA
  14294..14424   -  CDS            lacI (fragment): lac repressor; lacI; The lac repressor binds to the lac operator to inhibit transcription in E. coli. This inhibition can be relieved by adding lactose or isopropyl-β-D-thiogalactopyranoside (IPTG).
  14425..14725   -  rep_origin     M13 ori (fragment) (sequence partly withheld): M13 bacteriophage origin of replication; arrow indicates direction of (+) strand synthesis
  14723..14878   -  CDS            lacZα (fragment) (sequence partly withheld): LacZα fragment of β-galactosidase; lacZ fragment
  14916..14933   +  protein_bind   UAS (fragment): upstream activating sequence mediating Gal4-dependent induction Gal4
  14934..14951   +  protein_bind   UAS (fragment): upstream activating sequence mediating Gal4-dependent induction Gal4
  14952..14970   +  protein_bind   UAS (fragment): upstream activating sequence mediating Gal4-dependent induction Gal4
  14983..15000   +  protein_bind   UAS (fragment): upstream activating sequence mediating Gal4-dependent induction Gal4
  15001..15018   +  protein_bind   UAS (fragment): upstream activating sequence mediating Gal4-dependent induction Gal4
  15019..15037   +  protein_bind   UAS (fragment): upstream activating sequence mediating Gal4-dependent induction Gal4
  15035..15060   +  misc_feature   MCS (fragment): pUC18/19 multiple cloning site
  15084..15130   +  promoter       minimal CaMV 35S promoter: minimal 35S promoter from cauliflower mosaic virus
  15162..15186   +  protein_bind   attB1: mutant version of attB; recombination site for the Gateway® BP reaction BP Clonase™
>Addgene plasmid #237533 | pTA7001-VirPWT4-GFP | addgene full sequence | sequence record 472241 | Addgene NGS Result
AAAAAAAAACTCAAGATTCGGAAGGGTCAAAAACTCCCACCACGCGCGGTCCTAAAATGGTGAGCAAGGG
CGAGGAGCTGTTCACCGGGGTGGTGCCCATCCTGGTCGAGCTGGACGGCGACGTAAACGGCCACAAGTTC
AGCGTGTCCGGCGAGGGCGAGGGCGATGCCACCTACGGCAAGCTGACCCTGAAGTTCATCTGCACCACCG
GCAAGCTGCCCGTGCCCTGGCCCACCCTCGTGACCACCTTCACCTACGGCGTGCAGTGCTTCAGCCGCTA
CCCCGACCACATGAAGCAGCACGACTTCTTCAAGTCCGCCATGCCCGAAGGCTACGTCCAGGAGCGCACC
ATCTTCTTCAAGGACGACGGCAACTACAAGACCCGCGCCGAGGTGAAGTTCGAGGGCGACACCCTGGTGA
ACCGCATCGAGCTGAAGGGCATCGACTTCAAGGAGGACGGCAACATCCTGGGGCACAAGCTGGAGTACAA
CTACAACAGCCACAACGTCTATATCATGGCCGACAAGCAGAAGAACGGCATCAAGGTGAACTTCAAGATC
CGCCACAACATCGAGGACGGCAGCGTGCAGCTCGCCGACCACTACCAGCAGAACACCCCCATCGGCGACG
GCCCCGTGCTGCTGCCCGACAACCACTACCTGAGCACCCAGTCCGCCCTGAGCAAAGACCCCAACGAGAA
GCGCGATCACATGGTCCTGCTGGAGTTCGTGACCGCCGCCGGGATCACTCACGGCATGGACGAGCTGTAC
AAGACCCAGCTTTCTTGTACAAAGTGGTGCTCGACGATTATAAGGATCATGATGGAGATTATAAGGATCA
TGATATTGATTATAAGGATGATGATGATAAGTAAACTAGTCGATCCAGGCCTCCCAGCTTTCGTCCGTAT
CATCGGTTTCGACAACGTTCGTCAAGTTCAATGCATCAGTTTCATTGCCCACACACCAGAATCCTACTAA
GTTTGAGTATTATGGCATTGGAAAAGCTGTTTTCTTCTATCATTTGTTCTGCTTGTAATTTACTGTGTTC
TTTCAGTTTTTGTTTTCGGACATCAAAATGCAAATGGATGGATAAGAGTTAATAAATGATATGGTCCTTT
TGTTCATTCTCAAATTATTATTATCTGTTGTTTTTACTTTAATGGGTTGAATTTAAGTAAGAAAGGAACT
AACAGTGTGATATTAAGGTGCAATGTTAGACATATAAAACAGTCTTTCACCTCTCTTTGGTTATGTCTTG
AATTGGTTTGTTTCTTCACTTATCTGTGTAATCAAGTTTACTATGAGTCTATGATCAAGTAATTATGCAA
TCAAGTTAAGTACAGTATAGGCTTTTTGTGTCGAGGGGGTACCGAGTCGAGGGGGGATCAATTCCCGATC
TAGTAACATAGATGACACCGCGCGCGATAATTTATCCTAGTTTGCGCGCTATATTTTGTTTTCTATCGCG
TATTAAATGTATAATTGCGGGACTCTAATCATAAAAACCCATCTCATAAATAACGTCATGCATTACATGT
TAATTATTACATGCTTAACGTAATTCAACAGAAATTATATGATAATCATCGCAAGACCGGCAACAGGATT
CAATCTTAAGAAACTTTATTGCCAAATGTTTGAACGATCGGGGAAATTCGGGGGATCAGCTTGTGATCAT
GTTACATCACCTCCAAGATCCCGGACGAGTGCTGGGGCGTCGGTTTCCACTATCGGCGAGTACTTCTACA
CAGCCATCGGTCCAGACGGCCGCGCTTCTGCGGGCGATTTGTGTACGCCCGACAGTCCCGGCTCCGGATC
GGACGATTGCGTCGCATCGACCCTGCGCCCAAGCTGCATCATCGAAATTGCCGTCAACCAAGCTCTGATA
GAGTTGGTCAAGACCAATGCGGAGCATATACGCCCGGAGCCGCGGCGATCCTGCAAGCTCCGGATGCCTC
CGCTCGAAGTAGCGCGTCTGCTGCTCCATACAAGCCAACCACGGCCTCCAGAAGAAGATGTTGGCGACCT
CGTATTGGGAATCCCCGAACATCGCCTCGCTCCAGTCAATGACCGCTGTTATGCGGCCATTGTCCGTCAG
GACATTGTTGGAGCCGAAATCCGCGTGCACGAGGTGCCGGACTTCGGGGCAGTCCTCGGCCCAAAGCATC
AGCTCATCGAGAGCCTGCGCGACGGACGCACTGACGGTGTCGTCCATCACAGTTTGCCAGTGATACACAT
GGGGATCAGCAATCGCGCATATGAAATCACGCCATGTAGTGTATTGACCGATTCCTTGCGGTCCGAATGG
GCCGAACCCGCTCGTCTGGCTAAGATCGGCCGCAGCGATCGCATCCATGGCCTCCGCGACCGGCTGCAGA
ACAGCGGGCAGTTCGGTTTCAGGCAGGTCTTGCAACGTGACACCCTGTGCACGGCGGGAGATGCAATAGG
TCAGGCTCTCGCTGAATTCCCCAATGTCAAGCACTTCCGGAATCGGGAGCGCGGCCGATGCAAAGTGCCG
ATAAACATAACGATCTTTGTAGAAACCATCGGCGCAGCTATTTACCCGCAGGACATATCCACGCCCTCCT
ACATCGAAGCTGAAAGCACGAGATTCTTCGCCCTCCGAGAGCTGCATCAGGTCGGAGACGCTGTCGAACT
TTTCGATCAGAAACTTCTCGACAGACGTCGCGGTGAGTTCAGGCTTTTTCATATCTCATTGCCCCCCGGG
ATCTTGCAGGTCGAGATCCTCTAGCGGATCCGGTGCAGATTATTTGGATTGAGAGTGAATATGAGACTCT
AATTGGATACCGAGGGGAATTTATGGAACGTCAGTGGAGCATTTTTGACAAGAAATATTTGCTAGCTGAT
AGTGACCTTAGGCGACTTTTGAACGCGCAATAATGGTTTCTGACGTATGTGCTTAGCTCATTAAACTCCA
GAAACCCGCGGCTGAGTGGCTCCTTCAACGTTGCGGTTCTGTCAGTTCCAAACGTAAAACGGCTTGTCCC
GCGTCATCGGCGGGGGTCATAACGTGACTCCCTTAATTCTCCGCTCATGATCAGATTGTCGTTTCCCGCC
TTCAGTTTCAAGCTTGTTTGGGGATCTAGTGTTTTACTCCTCATATTAACTTCGGTCATTAGAGGCCACG
ATTTGACACATTTTTACTCAAAACAAAATGTTTGCATATCTCTTATAATTTCAAATTCAACACACAACAA
ATAAGAGAAAAAACAAATAATATTAATTTGAGAATGAACAAAAGGACCATATCATTCATTAACTCTTCTC
CATCCATTTCCATTTCACAGTTCGATAGCGAAAACCGAATAAAAAACACAGTAAATTACAAGCACAACAA
ATGGTACAAGAAAAACAGTTTTCCCAATGCCATAATACTCGAACAAGCTAGCTTACTCAGTTAGGTCGAG
TCATTTTTGATGAAACAGAAGCTTTTTGATATTTCCATTTGAATATTTTGGTATCTGATTAGTGATGATT
TCAGCTAACATCTCTGGGAATTCAATACTCATGGTCTTATCCAAAAATGTCTGGAAGCAGTAGGTAAGGA
GATTCTCAACCACCTCATGCATGGAGTCCAGAAGCTTTGTCAGTTGGTAAAACCGTTGCCAGTTCTGACT
GGAGTTCCCTTCCCTTTTGACGATGGCTTTTCCTAGCTCTTTGATATAAGTCATTCGAATCTCATCAAAT
AACTCTTGGCTCTTCAGACCTTCCTTAGGAACTGAGGAGAGAAGCAGTAAGGTTTTCATACAGAGATACT
CTTCATAGGATACCTGCAATCTTTGTAATTCAGAGGAGACAAACAGCATGTGTTTACATTGGTCATACAT
GCAGGGTAGAGACATTCTCTGCTCATTAATAATCAGATCAGGAGCAAAGCAGAGCAGGTTTCCACTTGAT
TGTCTGTATGATCTCCAACCCAGGGCAAATGCCATGAGAAACATCCATGAGTACTGTAGCAGGGTCATTT
GGTCATCCAGGTGTAAGTTTCTGAAGCCTGGTATCGCCTTTGCCCATTTCACTGCTGCAATCACTTGACG
CCCACCTAACATGTTGAGTGTGGTCATAATTCTCCATGCTGAATCTGGAACAGAGCTATCATATCCTGCA
TACAACACCTCGGGTTCAATCACCTCCAGCAGTGACACCAAGGTAGGGGTGAGCTGTGGTAATGCAGCAG
GAACTATTGTTTTGTTAGGATTTTCCGAAGTGTCTTGTGAGACTCCTGCAGTGGCTTGCTGAATTGGATC
CCCACCGTACTCGTCAATTCCAAGGGCATCGGTAAACATCTGCTCAAACTCGAAGTCGGCCATATCCAGA
GCGCCGTAGGGGGCGGAGTCGTGGGGGGTAAATCCCGGACCCGGGGAATCCCCGTCCCCCAACATGTCCA
GATCGAAATCGTCTAGCGCGTCGGCATGCGCCATCGCCACGTCCTCGCCGTCTAAGTGGAGCTCGTCCCC
CAGGCTGACATCGGTCGGGGGGGCGCTCGACCTAGGAAAAATCAGTAGAAATAGCTGTTCCAGTCTTTCT
AGCCTTGATTCCACTTCTGTCAGATGTGCCCTAGTCAGCGGAGACCTTTTGGTTTTGGGAGAGTAGCGAC
ACTCCCAGTTGTTCTTCAGACACTTGGCGCACTTCGGTTTTTCTTTGGAGCACTTGAGCTTTTTAAGTCG
GCAAATATCGCATGCTTGTTCGATAGAAGACAGTAGCTTCATTGGATCTGCCATTGTTTAAACTAGAGTC
CCCCGTGTTCTCTCCAAATGAAATGAACTTCCTTATATAGAGGAAGGGTCTTGCGAAGGATAGTGGGATT
GTGCGTCATCCCTTACGTCAGTGGAGATATCACATCAATCCACTTGCTTTGAAGACGTGGTTGGAACGTC
TTCTTTTTCCACGATGCTCCTCGTGGGTGGGGGTCCATCTTTGGGACCACTGTCGGCAGAGGCATCTTCA
ACGATGGCCTTTCCTTTATCGCAATGATGGCATTTGTAGGAGCCACCTTCCTTTTCCACTATCTTCACAA
TAAAGTGACAGATAGCTGGGCAATGGAATCCGAGGAGGTTTCCGGATATTACCCTTTGTTGAAAAGTCTC
AATTGCCCTTTGGTCTTCTGAGACTGTATCTTTGATATTTTTGGAGTAGACAAGTGTGTCGTGCTCCACC
ATGTTGACGAAGATTTTCTTCTTGTCATTGAGTCGTAAGAGACTCTGTATGAACTGTTCGCCAGTCTTTA
CGGCGAGTTCTGTTAGGTCCTCTATTTGAATCTTTGACTCCATGGCCTTTGATTCAGTGGGAACTACCTT
TTTAGAGACTCCAATCTCTATTACTTGCCTTGGTTTGTGAAGCAAGCCTTGAATCGTCCATACTGGAATA
GTACTTCTGATCTTGAGAAATATATCTTTCTCTGTGTTCTTGATGCAGTTAGTCCTGAATCTTTTGACTG
CATCTTTAACCTTCTTGGGAAGGTATTTGATTTCCTGGAGATTATTGCTCGGGTAGATCGTCTTGATGAG
ACCTGCTGCGTAAGCCTCTCTAACCATCTGTGGGTTAGCATTCTTTCTGAAATTGAAAAGGCTAATCTGG
GGACCTGCAGGAAACTATCAGTGTTTGACAGGATATATTGGCGGGTAAACCTAAGAGAAAAGAGCGTTTA
TTAGAATAATCGGATATTTAAAAGGGCGTGAAAAGGTTTATCCGTTCGTCCATTTGTATGTGCATGCCAA
CCACAGGGTTCCCCAGATCTGGCGCCGGCCAGCGAGACGAGCAAGATTGGCCGCCGCCCGAAACGATCCG
ACAGCGCGCCCAGCACAGGTGCGCAGGCAAATTGCACCAACGCATACAGCGCCAGCAGAATGCCATAGTG
GGCGGTGACGTCGTTCGAGTGAACCAGATCGCGCAGGAGGCCCGGCAGCACCGGCATAATCAGGCCGATG
CCGACAGCGTCGAGCGCGACAGTGCTCAGAATTACGATCAGGGGTATGTTGGGTTTCACGTCTGGCCTCC
GGACCAGCCTCCGCTGGTCCGATTGAACGCGCGGATTCTTTATCACTGATAAGTTGGTGGACATATTATG
TTTATCAGTGATAAAGTGTCAAGCATGACAAAGTTGCAGCCGAATACAGTGATCCGTGCCGCCCTGGACC
TGTTGAACGAGGTCGGCGTAGACGGTCTGACGACACGCAAACTGGCGGAACGGTTGGGGGTTCAGCAGCC
GGCGCTTTACTGGCACTTCAGGAACAAGCGGGCGCTGCTCGACGCACTGGCCGAAGCCATGCTGGCGGAG
AATCATACGCATTCGGTGCCGAGAGCCGACGACGACTGGCGCTCATTTCTGATCGGGAATGCCCGCAGCT
TCAGGCAGGCGCTGCTCGCCTACCGCGATGGCGCGCGCATCCATGCCGGCACGCGACCGGGCGCACCGCA
GATGGAAACGGCCGACGCGCAGCTTCGCTTCCTCTGCGAGGCGGGTTTTTCGGCCGGGGACGCCGTCAAT
GCGCTGATGACAATCAGCTACTTCACTGTTGGGGCCGTGCTTGAGGAGCAGGCCGGCGACAGCGATGCCG
GCGAGCGCGGCGGCACCGTTGAACAGGCTCCGCTCTCGCCGCTGTTGCGGGCCGCGATAGACGCCTTCGA
CGAAGCCGGTCCGGACGCAGCGTTCGAGCAGGGACTCGCGGTGATTGTCGATGGATTGGCGAAAAGGAGG
CTCGTTGTCAGGAACGTTGAAGGACCGAGAAAGGGTGACGATTGATCAGGACCGCTGCCGGAGCGCAACC
CACTCACTACAGCAGAGCCATGTAGACAACATCCCCTCCCCCTTTCCACCGCGTCAGACGCCCGTAGCAG
CCCGCTACGGGCTTTTTCATGCCCTGCCCTAGCGTCCAAGCCTCACGGCCGCGCTCGGCCTCTCTGGCGG
CCTTCTGGCGCTCTTCCGCTTCCTCGCTCACTGACTCGCTGCGCTCGGTCGTTCGGCTGCGGCGAGCGGT
ATCAGCTCACTCAAAGGCGGTAATACGGTTATCCACAGAATCAGGGGATAACGCAGGAAAGAACATGTGA
GCAAAAGGCCAGCAAAAGGCCAGGAACCGTAAAAAGGCCGCGTTGCTGGCGTTTTTCCATAGGCTCCGCC
CCCCTGACGAGCATCACAAAAATCGACGCTCAAGTCAGAGGTGGCGAAACCCGACAGGACTATAAAGATA
CCAGGCGTTTCCCCCTGGAAGCTCCCTCGTGCGCTCTCCTGTTCCGACCCTGCCGCTTACCGGATACCTG
TCCGCCTTTCTCCCTTCGGGAAGCGTGGCGCTTTTCCGCTGCATAACCCTGCTTCGGGGTCATTATAGCG
ATTTTTTCGGTATATCCATCCTTTTTCGCACGATATACAGGATTTTGCCAAAGGGTTCGTGTAGACTTTC
CTTGGTGTATCCAACGGCGTCAGCCGGGCAGGATAGGTGAAGTAGGCCCACCCGCGAGCGGGTGTTCCTT
CTTCACTGTCCCTTATTCGCACCTGGCGGTGCTCAACGGGAATCCTGCTCTGCGAGGCTGGCCGGCTACC
GCCGGCGTAACAGATGAGGGCAAGCGGATGGCTGATGAAACCAAGCCAACCAGGAAGGGCAGCCCACCTA
TCAAGGTGTACTGCCTTCCAGACGAACGAAGAGCGATTGAGGAAAAGGCGGCGGCGGCCGGCATGAGCCT
GTCGGCCTACCTGCTGGCCGTCGGCCAGGGCTACAAAATCACGGGCGTCGTGGACTATGAGCACGTCCGC
GAGCTGGCCCGCATCAATGGCGACCTGGGCCGCCTGGGCGGCCTGCTGAAACTCTGGCTCACCGACGACC
CGCGCACGGCGCGGTTCGGTGATGCCACGATCCTCGCCCTGCTGGCGAAGATCGAAGAGAAGCAGGACGA
GCTTGGCAAGGTCATGATGGGCGTGGTCCGCCCGAGGGCAGAGCCATGACTTTTTTAGCCGCTAAAACGG
CCGGGGGGTGCGCGTGATTGCCAAGCACGTCCCCATGCGCTCCATCAAGAAGAGCGACTTCGCGGAGCTG
GTGAAGTACATCACCGACGAGCAAGGCAAGACCGAGCGCCTTTCCGACGCTCACCGGGCTGGTTGCCCTC
GCCGCTGGGCTGGCGGCCGTCTATGGCCCTGCAAACGCGCCAGAAACGCCGTCGAAGCCGTGTGCGAGAC
ACCGCGGCCGCCGGCGTTGTGGATACCTCGCGGAAAACTTGGCCCTCACTGACAGATGAGGGGCGGACGT
TGACACTTGAGGGGCCGACTCACCCGGCGCGGCGTTGACAGATGAGGGGCAGGCTCGATTTCGGCCGGCG
ACGTGGAGCTGGCCAGCCTCGCAAATCGGCGAAAACGCCTGATTTTACGCGAGTTTCCCACAGATGATGT
GGACAAGCCTGGGGATAAGTGCCCTGCGGTATTGACACTTGAGGGGCGCGACTACTGACAGATGAGGGGC
GCGATCCTTGACACTTGAGGGGCAGAGTGCTGACAGATGAGGGGCGCACCTATTGACATTTGAGGGGCTG
TCCACAGGCAGAAAATCCAGCATTTGCAAGGGTTTCCGCCCGTTTTTCGGCCACCGCTAACCTGTCTTTT
AACCTGCTTTTAAACCAATATTTATAAACCTTGTTTTTAACCAGGGCTGCGCCCTGTGCGCGTGACCGCG
CACGCCGAAGGGGGGTGCCCCCCCTTCTCGAACCCTCCCGGCCCGCTAACGCGGGCCTCCCATCCCCCCA
GGGGCTGCGCCCCTCGGCCGCGAACGGCCTCACCCCAAAAATGGCAGCGCTGGCAGTCCTTGCCATTGCC
GGGATCGGGGCAGTAACGGGATGGGCGATCAGCCCGAGCGCGACGCCCGGAAGCATTGACGTGCCGCAGG
TGCTGGCATCGACATTCAGCGACCAGGTGCCGGGCAGTGAGGGCGGCGGCCTGGGTGGCGGCCTGCCCTT
CACTTCGGCCGTCGGGGCATTCACGGACTTCATGGCGGGGCCGGCAATTTTTACCTTGGGCATTCTTGGC
ATAGTGGTCGCGGGTGCCGTGCTCGTGTTCGGGGGTGCGATAAACCCAGCGAACCATTTGAGGTGATAGG
TAAGATTATACCGAGGTATGAAAACGAGAATTGGACCTTTACAGAATTACTCTATGAAGCGCCATATTTA
AAAAGCTACCAAGACGAAGAGGATGAAGAGGATGAGGAGGCAGATTGCCTTGAATATATTGACAATACTG
ATAAGATAATATATCTTTTATATAGAAGATATCGCCGTATGTAAGGATTTCAGGGGGCAAGGCATAGGCA
GCGCGCTTATCAATATATCTATAGAATGGGCAAAGCATAAAAACTTGCATGGACTAATGCTTGAAACCCA
GGACAATAACCTTATAGCTTGTAAATTCTATCATAATTGGGTAATGACTCCAACTTATTGATAGTGTTTT
ATGTTCAGATAATGCCCGATGACTTTGTCATGCAGCTCCACCGATTTTGAGAACGACAGCGACTTCCGTC
CCAGCCGTGCCAGGTGCTGCCTCAGATTCAGGTTATGCCGCTCAATTCGCTGCGTATATCGCTTGCTGAT
TACGTGCAGCTTTCCCTTCAGGCGGGATTCATACAGCGGCCAGCCATCCGTCATCCATATCACCACGTCA
AAGGGTGACAGCAGGCTCATAAGACGCCCCAGCGTCGCCATAGTGCGTTCACCGAATACGTGCGCAACAA
CCGTCTTCCGGAGACTGTCATACGCGTAAAACAGCCAGCGCTGGCGCGATTTAGCCCCGACATAGCCCCA
CTGTTCGTCCATTTCCGCGCAGACGATGACGTCACTGCCCGGCTGTATGCGCGAGGTTACCGACTGCGGC
CTGAGTTTTTTAAGTGACGTAAAATCGTGTTGAGGCCAACGCCCATAATGCGGGCTGTTGCCCGGCATCC
AACGCCATTCATGGCCATATCAATGATTTTCTGGTGCGTACCGGGTTGAGAAGCGGTGTAAGTGAACTGC
AGTTGCCATGTTTTACGGCAGTGAGAGCAGAGATAGCGCTGATGTCCGGCGGTGCTTTTGCCGTTACGCA
CCACCCCGTCAGTAGCTGAACAGGAGGGACAGCTGATAGAAACAGAAGCCACTGGAGCACCTCAAAAACA
CCATCATACACTAAATCAGTAAGTTGGCAGCATCACCCATAATTGTGGTTTCAAAATCGGCTCCGTCGAT
ACTATGTTATACGCCAACTTTGAAAACAACTTTGAAAAAGCTGTTTTCTGGTATTTAAGGTTTTAGAATG
CAAGGAACAGTGAATTGGAGTTCGTCTTGTTATAATTAGCTTCTTGGGGTATCTTTAAATACTGTAGAAA
AGAGGAAGGAAATAATAAATGGCTAAAATGAGAATATCACCGGAATTGAAAAAACTGATCGAAAAATACC
GCTGCGTAAAAGATACGGAAGGAATGTCTCCTGCTAAGGTATATAAGCTGGTGGGAGAAAATGAAAACCT
ATATTTAAAAATGACGGACAGCCGGTATAAAGGGACCACCTATGATGTGGAACGGGAAAAGGACATGATG
CTATGGCTGGAAGGAAAGCTGCCTGTTCCAAAGGTCCTGCACTTTGAACGGCATGATGGCTGGAGCAATC
TGCTCATGAGTGAGGCCGATGGCGTCCTTTGCTCGGAAGAGTATGAAGATGAACAAAGCCCTGAAAAGAT
TATCGAGCTGTATGCGGAGTGCATCAGGCTCTTTCACTCCATCGACATATCGGATTGTCCCTATACGAAT
AGCTTAGACAGCCGCTTAGCCGAATTGGATTACTTACTGAATAACGATCTGGCCGATGTGGATTGCGAAA
ACTGGGAAGAAGACACTCCATTTAAAGATCCGCGCGAGCTGTATGATTTTTTAAAGACGGAAAAGCCCGA
AGAGGAACTTGTCTTTTCCCACGGCGACCTGGGAGACAGCAACATCTTTGTGAAAGATGGCAAAGTAAGT
GGCTTTATTGATCTTGGGAGAAGCGGCAGGGCGGACAAGTGGTATGACATTGCCTTCTGCGTCCGGTCGA
TCAGGGAGGATATCGGGGAAGAACAGTATGTCGAGCTATTTTTTGACTTACTGGGGATCAAGCCTGATTG
GGAGAAAATAAAATATTATATTTTACTGGATGAATTGTTTTAGTACCTAGATGTGGCGCAACGATGCCGG
CGACAAGCAGGAGCGCACCGACTTCTTCCGCATCAAGTGTTTTGGCTCTCAGGCCGAGGCCCACGGCAAG
TATTTGGGCAAGGGGTCGCTGGTATTCGTGCAGGGCAAGATTCGGAATACCAAGTACGAGAAGGACGGCC
AGACGGTCTACGGGACCGACTTCATTGCCGATAAGGTGGATTATCTGGACACCAAGGCACCAGGCGGGTC
AAATCAGGAATAAGGGCACATTGCCCCGGCGTGAGTCGGGGCAATCCCGCAAGGAGGGTGAATGAATCGG
ACGTTTGACCGGAAGGCATACAGGCAAGAACTGATCGACGCGGGGTTTTCCGCCGAGGATGCCGAAACCA
TCGCAAGCCGCACCGTCATGCGTGCGCCCCGCGAAACCTTCCAGTCCGTCGGCTCGATGGTCCAGCAAGC
TACGGCCAAGATCGAGCGCGACAGCGTGCAACTGGCTCCCCCTGCCCTGCCCGCGCCATCGGCCGCCGTG
GAGCGTTCGCGTCGTCTCGAACAGGAGGCGGCAGGTTTGGCGAAGTCGATGACCATCGACACGCGAGGAA
CTATGACGACCAAGAAGCGAAAAACCGCCGGCGAGGACCTGGCAAAACAGGTCAGCGAGGCCAAGCAGGC
CGCGTTGCTGAAACACACGAAGCAGCAGATCAAGGAAATGCAGCTTTCCTTGTTCGATATTGCGCCGTGG
CCGGACACGATGCGAGCGATGCCAAACGACACGGCCCGCTCTGCCCTGTTCACCACGCGCAACAAGAAAA
TCCCGCGCGAGGCGCTGCAAAACAAGGTCATTTTCCACGTCAACAAGGACGTGAAGATCACCTACACCGG
CGTCGAGCTGCGGGCCGACGATGACGAACTGGTGTGGCAGCAGGTGTTGGAGTACGCGAAGCGCACCCCT
ATCGGCGAGCCGATCACCTTCACGTTCTACGAGCTTTGCCAGGACCTGGGCTGGTCGATCAATGGCCGGT
ATTACACGAAGGCCGAGGAATGCCTGTCGCGCCTACAGGCGACGGCGATGGGCTTCACGTCCGACCGCGT
TGGGCACCTGGAATCGGTGTCGCTGCTGCACCGCTTCCGCGTCCTGGACCGTGGCAAGAAAACGTCCCGT
TGCCAGGTCCTGATCGACGAGGAAATCGTCGTGCTGTTTGCTGGCGACCACTACACGAAATTCATATGGG
AGAAGTACCGCAAGCTGTCGCCGACGGCCCGACGGATGTTCGACTATTTCAGCTCGCACCGGGAGCCGTA
CCCGCTCAAGCTGGAAACCTTCCGCCTCATGTGCGGATCGGATTCCACCCGCGTGAAGAAGTGGCGCGAG
CAGGTCGGCGAAGCCTGCGAAGAGTTGCGAGGCAGCGGCCTGGTGGAACACGCCTGGGTCAATGATGACC
TGGTGCATTGCAAACGCTAGGGCCTTGTGGGGTCAGTTCCGGCTGGGGGTTCAGCAGCCAGCGCTTTACT
GGCATTTCAGGAACAAGCGGGCACTGCTCGACGCACTTGCTTCGCTCAGTATCGCTCGGGACGCACGGCG
CGCTCTACGAACTGCCGATAAACAGAGGATTAAAATTGACAATTGTGATTAAGGCTCAGATTCGACGGCT
TGGAGCGGCCGACGTGCAGGATTTCCGCGAGATCCGATTGTCGGCCCTGAAGAAAGCTCCAGAGATGTTC
GGGTCCGTTTACGAGCACGAGGAGAAAAAGCCCATGGAGGCGTTCGCTGAACGGTTGCGAGATGCCGTGG
CATTCGGCGCCTACATCGACGGCGAGATCATTGGGCTGTCGGTCTTCAAACAGGAGGACGGCCCCAAGGA
CGCTCACAAGGCGCATCTGTCCGGCGTTTTCGTGGAGCCCGAACAGCGAGGCCGAGGGGTCGCCGGTATG
CTGCTGCGGGCGTTGCCGGCGGGTTTATTGCTCGTGATGATCGTCCGACAGATTCCAACGGGAATCTGGT
GGATGCGCATCTTCATCCTCGGCGCACTTAATATTTCGCTATTCTGGAGCTTGTTGTTTATTTCGGTCTA
CCGCCTGCCGGGCGGGGTCGCGGCGACGGTAGGCGCTGTGCAGCCGCTGATGGTCGTGTTCATCTCTGCC
GCTCTGCTAGGTAGCCCGATACGATTGATGGCGGTCCTGGGGGCTATTTGCGGAACTGCGGGCGTGGCGC
TGTTGGTGTTGACACCAAACGCAGCGCTAGATCCTGTCGGCGTCGCAGCGGGCCTGGCGGGGGCGGTTTC
CATGGCGTTCGGAACCGTGCTGACCCGCAAGTGGCAACCTCCCGTGCCTCTGCTCACCTTTACCGCCTGG
CAACTGGCGGCCGGAGGACTTCTGCTCGTTCCAGTAGCTTTAGTGTTTGATCCGCCAATCCCGATGCCTA
CAGGAACCAATGTTCTCGGCCTGGCGTGGCTCGGCCTGATCGGAGCGGGTTTAACCTACTTCCTTTGGTT
CCGGGGGATCTCGCGACTCGAACCTACAGTTGTTTCCTTACTGGGCTTTCTCAGCCCCAGATCTGGGGTC
GATCAGCCGGGGATGCATCAGGCCGACAGTCGGAACTTCGGGTCCCCGACCTGTACCATTCGGTGAGCAA
TGGATAGGGGAGTTGATATCGTCAACGTTCACTTCTAAAGAAATAGCGCCACTCAGCTTCCTCAGCGGCT
TTATCCAGCGATTTCCTATTATGTCGGCATAGTTCTCAAGATCGACAGCCTGTCACGGTTAAGCGAGAAA
TGAATAAGAAGGCTGATAATTCGGATCTCTGCGAGGGAGATGATATTTGATCACAGGCAGCAACGCTCTG
TCATCGTTACAATCAACATGCTACCCTCCGCGAGATCATCCGTGTTTCAAACCCGGCAGCTTAGTTGCCG
TTCTTCCGAATAGCATCGGTAACATGAGCAAAGTCTGCCGCCTTACAACGGCTCTCCCGCTGACGCCGTC
CCGGACTGATGGGCTGCCTGTATCGAGTGGTGATTTTGTGCCGAGCTGCCGGTCGGGGAGCTGTTGGCTG
GCTGGTGGCAGGATATATTGTGGTGTAAACAAATTGACGCTTAGACAACTTAATAACACATTGCGGACGT
TTTTAATGTACTGGGGTGGTTTTTCTTTTCACCAGTGAGACGGGCAACAGCTGATTGCCCTTCACCGCCT
GGCCCTGAGAGAGTTGCAGCAAGCGGTCCACGCTGGTTTGCCCCAGCAGGCGAAAATCCTGTTTGATGGT
GGTTCCGAAATCGGCAAAATCCCTTATAAATCAAAAGAATAGCCCGAGATAGGGT
[37 nt withheld, positions 14476-14512]
AAAGAACGTGGACTCCAACGTCAAAGG
[141 nt withheld, positions 14540-14680]
G
[44 nt withheld, positions 14682-14725]
CATTCAGGCTGCGCAACTGTTGGGAAGGGCGATCGGTGCGGGCCTCTTCGCTATTACGCCAGCTGGCGAA
AGGGGGATGTGCTGCAAGGCGATTAAGTTGGGTAACGCCAGGGTTTTCCCAGTCACGACGTTGTAAAACG
ACGGCCAGTGAATTCCTCGAAGCTTGCATGCCGGTCGACTCTAGAGGATCCGGGTGACAGCCCTCCGACG
GGTGACAGCCCTCCGACGGGTGACAGCCCTCCGAATTCTAGAGGATCCGGGTGACAGCCCTCCGACGGGT
GACAGCCCTCCGACGGGTGACAGCCCTCCGAATTCGAGCTCGGTACCCGGGGATCTGTCGACCTCGATCG
AGATCTTCGCAAGACCCTTCCTCTATATAAGGAAGTTCATTTCATTTGGAGAGGACACGCTGAAGCTAGT
CGACTCTAGCCTCGAGACAAGTTTGTACAAAAAAGCAGGCTCCACCATGCTGAATTCCCCAGAAGTCCCG
ACTTATAAAATTGGACATCCTGGGCCTCGGTATATTAGATATAACGATGGTGAAATCCATGAGGTCGAAC
GCAAGGAATCAGGGCGCTATCGAGTAGACGACGGGGGTTTAATACGTGAGGAATATG
